Addgene plasmid #136889: TetO-FUW-MCS-KRAB_C-term
Purpose: Doxycycline-inducible vector backbone containing a multiple cloning site (MCS), the KRAB repressor domain and a STOP codon
Depositing lab: Moritz Mall. Depositing organization: Deutsches Krebsforschungszentrum (DKFZ). Publication: Combining Cell Fate Reprogramming and Protein Engineering to Study Transcription Factor Functions. Adrian-Segarra JM, Weigel B, Mall M. Methods Mol Biol. 2021;2352:227-236. doi: 10.1007/978-1-0716-1601-7_15. PubMed 34324190.
Backbone
  Vector backbone: TetO-FUW
  Vector type: Mammalian Expression, Lentiviral
Growth in bacteria
  Bacterial resistance: Ampicillin, 100 μg/mL
  Growth temperature: 37°C
  Growth strain: NEB Stable
  Copy number: High Copy
Gene/Insert
  Gene/Insert name: KRAB repressor domain
  Tag / fusion protein: None
Terms and licenses: Academic/Nonprofit Terms; Industry Terms: Not Available to Industry
How to cite: TetO-FUW-MCS-KRAB_C-term was a gift from Moritz Mall (Addgene plasmid # 136889 ; http://n2t.net/addgene:136889 ; RRID:Addgene_136889)
