[The description below was written by a language model from this plasmid's Addgene catalogue record and pLannotate feature annotations shown in this document.]
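Description:
TetO-FUW-MCS-KRAB_C-term is an 8.6 kb doxycycline-inducible lentiviral transfer vector built on the TetO-FUW backbone. It serves as a cloning scaffold for fusing a protein of interest to a C-terminal KRAB transcriptional repression domain. It is propagated in E. coli through a high-copy ColE1/pUC-type origin with ampicillin selection (AmpR). An f1 origin is also present, along with an SV40/EM7-driven BleoR cassette lying outside the LTR-flanked region, so that marker would not be carried into the packaged viral genome.

The viral portion begins with a CMV enhancer/promoter joined to a truncated HIV-1 5' LTR, which drives genomic RNA production in packaging cells. It is followed by the Ψ packaging signal with a gag fragment, the RRE for Rev-dependent nuclear export, and the cPPT/CTS. The expression cassette consists of a tetracycline response element with seven tetO copies and a minimal CMV promoter, so transcription depends on a separately supplied tetracycline-controlled transactivator, which is not encoded on this plasmid, plus doxycycline. Downstream, according to the catalogue entry, sit a multiple cloning site, the KRAB domain (annotated as derived from human ZNF10) and a stop codon. The feature table leaves an unannotated gap between the promoter and KRAB that presumably holds these cloning sites. A WPRE follows to enhance transcript expression, then the 3' LTR and a bGH polyadenylation signal.

An open reading frame, typically a transcription factor or its DNA-binding domain, inserted in frame at the MCS becomes a dedicated repressor. The associated publication concerns combining cell fate reprogramming with protein engineering to dissect transcription factor function.
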