Features (pLannotate 1.2.2; 32 found; start..end, strand, type, name):
      7..386     +  enhancer       CMV enhancer: human cytomegalovirus immediate early enhancer
    387..586     +  promoter       CMV promoter: human cytomegalovirus (CMV) immediate early promoter
    604..784     +  LTR            5' LTR (truncated): truncated 5' long terminal repeat (LTR) from HIV-1
    831..956     +  misc_feature   HIV-1 Ψ: packaging signal of human immunodeficiency virus type 1
    940..1303    +  CDS            HIV-1 gag (fragment): gag protein from human immunodeficiency virus 1; gag
   1449..1682    +  misc_feature   RRE: The Rev response element (RRE) of HIV-1 allows for Rev-dependent mRNA export from the nucleus to the cytoplasm.
   2059..2159    +  CDS            Rev (fragment): human immunodeficiency virus 1 (HIV-1) Rev protein; rev; enhances nuclear export of unspliced and incompletely spliced viral mRNAs
   2209..2326    +  misc_feature   cPPT/CTS: central polypurine tract and central termination sequence of HIV-1
   2383..2653    +  protein_bind   tetracycline response element: contains seven copies of the tetracycline operator tetO tetracycline repressor TetR
   2664..2681    +  misc_feature   MCS (fragment): pUC18/19 multiple cloning site
   2686..2724    +  promoter       minimal CMV promoter: human cytomegalovirus (CMV) immediate early promoter
   2874..3059    +  CDS            KRAB: Krüppel-associated box (KRAB) transcriptional repression domain from the human zinc finger protein ZNF10 (Margolin et al., 1994)
   3070..3093    +  misc_feature   MCS (fragment): pBluescript multiple cloning site
   3093..3681    +  misc_feature   WPRE: woodchuck hepatitis virus posttranscriptional regulatory element
   3618..4199    +  CDS            nef (fragment): NEF_HV1H2 - Experimental evidence at protein level: Swiss-Prot protein existence level 1. Extracellular Nef protein targets CD4(+) T-lymphocytes for apoptosis by interacting with CXCR4 surface receptors. From Human immunodeficiency virus type 1 group M subtype B (isolate HXB2) (HIV-1).
   4206..4386    +  LTR            5' LTR (truncated): truncated 5' long terminal repeat (LTR) from HIV-1
   4418..4642    +  polyA_signal   bGH poly(A) signal: bovine growth hormone polyadenylation signal
   4646..4667    +  promoter       SV40 promoter (fragment): SV40 enhancer and early promoter
   4688..5116    +  rep_origin     f1 ori (sequence partly withheld): f1 bacteriophage origin of replication; arrow indicates direction of (+) strand synthesis
   5130..5459    +  promoter       SV40 promoter: SV40 enhancer and early promoter
   5507..5554    +  promoter       EM7 promoter: synthetic bacterial promoter&nbsp
   5573..5947    +  CDS            BleoR: antibiotic-binding protein; Sh ble from Streptoalloteichus hindustanus; confers resistance to bleomycin, phleomycin, and Zeocin™
   5957..6082    +  CDS            ble (fragment): BLE_KLEPN - Experimental evidence at protein level: Swiss-Prot protein existence level 1. Binding protein with a strong affinity to the bleomycin family of antibiotics. Binds to CL990; an antimitotic-antibiotic compound. From Klebsiella pneumoniae.
   6077..6198    +  polyA_signal   SV40 poly(A) signal: SV40 polyadenylation signal
   6271..6287    -  protein_bind   lac operator: The lac repressor binds to the lac operator to inhibit transcription in E. coli. This inhibition can be relieved by adding lactose or isopropyl-β-D-thiogalactopyranoside (IPTG). lac repressor encoded by lacI
   6295..6325    -  promoter       lac promoter: promoter for the E. coli lac operon
   6340..6361    -  protein_bind   CAP binding site: CAP binding activates transcription in the presence of cAMP. E. coli catabolite activator protein
   6374..6466    -  CDS            lacI (fragment): lac repressor; lacI; The lac repressor binds to the lac operator to inhibit transcription in E. coli. This inhibition can be relieved by adding lactose or isopropyl-β-D-thiogalactopyranoside (IPTG).
   6649..7237    -  rep_origin     ori: high-copy-number ColE1/pMB1/pBR322/pUC origin of replication
   7408..8268    -  CDS            AmpR: β-lactamase; bla; confers resistance to ampicillin, carbenicillin, and related antibiotics
   8269..8373    -  promoter       AmpR promoter: bla
   8432..8484    -  misc_feature   bom (fragment): basis of mobility region from pBR322
>Addgene plasmid #136889 | TetO-FUW-MCS-KRAB_C-term | addgene full sequence | sequence record 272364 | Addgene NGS Result
CGCGTTGACATTGATTATTGACTAGTTATTAATAGTAATCAATTACGGGGTCATTAGTTCATAGCCCATA
TATGGAGTTCCGCGTTACATAACTTACGGTAAATGGCCCGCCTGGCTGACCGCCCAACGACCCCCGCCCA
TTGACGTCAATAATGACGTATGTTCCCATAGTAACGCCAATAGGGACTTTCCATTGACGTCAATGGGTGG
AGTATTTACGGTAAACTGCCCACTTGGCAGTACATCAAGTGTATCATATGCCAAGTACGCCCCCTATTGA
CGTCAATGACGGTAAATGGCCCGCCTGGCATTATGCCCAGTACATGACCTTATGGGACTTTCCTACTTGG
CAGTACATCTACGTATTAGTCATCGCTATTACCATGGTGATGCGGTTTTGGCAGTACATCAATGGGCGTG
GATAGCGGTTTGACTCACGGGGATTTCCAAGTCTCCACCCCATTGACGTCAATGGGAGTTTGTTTTGGCA
CCAAAATCAACGGGACTTTCCAAAATGTCGTAACAACTCCGCCCCATTGACGCAAATGGGCGGTAGGCGT
GTACGGTGGGAGGTCTATATAAGCAGCGCGTTTTGCCTGTACTGGGTCTCTCTGGTTAGACCAGATCTGA
GCCTGGGAGCTCTCTGGCTAACTAGGGAACCCACTGCTTAAGCCTCAATAAAGCTTGCCTTGAGTGCTTC
AAGTAGTGTGTGCCCGTCTGTTGTGTGACTCTGGTAACTAGAGATCCCTCAGACCCTTTTAGTCAGTGTG
GAAAATCTCTAGCAGTGGCGCCCGAACAGGGACTTGAAAGCGAAAGGGAAACCAGAGGAGCTCTCTCGAC
GCAGGACTCGGCTTGCTGAAGCGCGCACGGCAAGAGGCGAGGGGCGGCGACTGGTGAGTACGCCAAAAAT
TTTGACTAGCGGAGGCTAGAAGGAGAGAGATGGGTGCGAGAGCGTCAGTATTAAGCGGGGGAGAATTAGA
TCGCGATGGGAAAAAATTCGGTTAAGGCCAGGGGGAAAGAAAAAATATAAATTAAAACATATAGTATGGG
CAAGCAGGGAGCTAGAACGATTCGCAGTTAATCCTGGCCTGTTAGAAACATCAGAAGGCTGTAGACAAAT
ACTGGGACAGCTACAACCATCCCTTCAGACAGGATCAGAAGAACTTAGATCATTATATAATACAGTAGCA
ACCCTCTATTGTGTGCATCAAAGGATAGAGATAAAAGACACCAAGGAAGCTTTAGACAAGATAGAGGAAG
AGCAAAACAAAAGTAAGACCACCGCACAGCAAGCGGCCGCTGATCTTCAGACCTGGAGGAGGAGATATGA
GGGACAATTGGAGAAGTGAATTATATAAATATAAAGTAGTAAAAATTGAACCATTAGGAGTAGCACCCAC
CAAGGCAAAGAGAAGAGTGGTGCAGAGAGAAAAAAGAGCAGTGGGAATAGGAGCTTTGTTCCTTGGGTTC
TTGGGAGCAGCAGGAAGCACTATGGGCGCAGCGTCAATGACGCTGACGGTACAGGCCAGACAATTATTGT
CTGGTATAGTGCAGCAGCAGAACAATTTGCTGAGGGCTATTGAGGCGCAACAGCATCTGTTGCAACTCAC
AGTCTGGGGCATCAAGCAGCTCCAGGCAAGAATCCTGGCTGTGGAAAGATACCTAAAGGATCAACAGCTC
CTGGGGATTTGGGGTTGCTCTGGAAAACTCATTTGCACCACTGCTGTGCCTTGGAATGCTAGTTGGAGTA
ATAAATCTCTGGAACAGATTTGGAATCACACGACCTGGATGGAGTGGGACAGAGAAATTAACAATTACAC
AAGCTTAATACACTCCTTAATTGAAGAATCGCAAAACCAGCAAGAAAAGAATGAACAAGAATTATTGGAA
TTAGATAAATGGGCAAGTTTGTGGAATTGGTTTAACATAACAAATTGGCTGTGGTATATAAAATTATTCA
TAATGATAGTAGGAGGCTTGGTAGGTTTAAGAATAGTTTTTGCTGTACTTTCTATAGTGAATAGAGTTAG
GCAGGGATATTCACCATTATCGTTTCAGACCCACCTCCCAACCCCGAGGGGACCCGACAGGCCCGAAGGA
ATAGAAGAAGAAGGTGGAGAGAGAGACAGAGACAGATCCATTCGATTAGTGAACGGATCGGCACTGCGTG
CGCCAATTCTGCAGACAAATGGCAGTATTCATCCACAATTTTAAAAGAAAAGGGGGGATTGGGGGGTACA
GTGCAGGGGAAAGAATAGTAGACATAATAGCAACAGACATACAAACTAAAGAATTACAAAAACAAATTAC
AAAAATTCAAAATTTTCGGGTTTATTACAGGGACAGCAGAGATCCAGTTTGGTTAGATCTCGAGTTTACC
ACTCCCTATCAGTGATAGAGAAAAGTGAAAGTCGAGTTTACCACTCCCTATCAGTGATAGAGAAAAGTGA
AAGTCGAGTTTACCACTCCCTATCAGTGATAGAGAAAAGTGAAAGTCGAGTTTACCACTCCCTATCAGTG
ATAGAGAAAAGTGAAAGTCGAGTTTACCACTCCCTATCAGTGATAGAGAAAAGTGAAAGTCGAGTTTACC
ACTCCCTATCAGTGATAGAGAAAAGTGAAAGTCGAGTTTACCACTCCCTATCAGTGATAGAGAAAAGTGA
AAGTCGAGCTCGGTACCCGGGTCGAGGTAGGCGTGTACGGTGGGAGGCCTATATAAGCAGAGCTCGTTTA
GTGAACCGTCAGATCGCCTGGAGACGCCATCCACGCTGTTTTGACCTCCATAGAAGACACCGGGACCGAT
CCAGCCTCCGCGGCCCCGAATTCGAAGACTAGGATCCTCTAGAATGGATGCTAAGTCACTAACTGCCTGG
TCCCGGACACTGGTGACCTTCAAGGATGTATTTGTGGACTTCACCAGGGAGGAGTGGAAGCTGCTGGACA
CTGCTCAGCAGATCGTGTACAGAAATGTGATGCTGGAGAACTATAAGAACCTGGTTTCCTTGGGTTATCA
GCTTACTAAGCCAGATGTGATCCTCCGGTTGGAGAAGGGAGAAGAGCCCTAGGCTAGCTAATTCGATATC
AAGCTTATCGATAATCAACCTCTGGATTACAAAATTTGTGAAAGATTGACTGGTATTCTTAACTATGTTG
CTCCTTTTACGCTATGTGGATACGCTGCTTTAATGCCTTTGTATCATGCTATTGCTTCCCGTATGGCTTT
CATTTTCTCCTCCTTGTATAAATCCTGGTTGCTGTCTCTTTATGAGGAGTTGTGGCCCGTTGTCAGGCAA
CGTGGCGTGGTGTGCACTGTGTTTGCTGACGCAACCCCCACTGGTTGGGGCATTGCCACCACCTGTCAGC
TCCTTTCCGGGACTTTCGCTTTCCCCCTCCCTATTGCCACGGCGGAACTCATCGCCGCCTGCCTTGCCCG
CTGCTGGACAGGGGCTCGGCTGTTGGGCACTGACAATTCCGTGGTGTTGTCGGGGAAATCATCGTCCTTT
CCTTGGCTGCTCGCCTGTGTTGCCACCTGGATTCTGCGCGGGACGTCCTTCTGCTACGTCCCTTCGGCCC
TCAATCCAGCGGACCTTCCTTCCCGCGGCCTGCTGCCGGCTCTGCGGCCTCTTCCGCGTCTTCGCCTTCG
CCCTCAGACGAGTCGGATCTCCCTTTGGGCCGCCTCCCCGCATCGATACCGTCGACCTCGAGACCTAGAA
AAACATGGAGCAATCACAAGTAGCAATACAGCAGCTACCAATGCTGATTGTGCCTGGCTAGAAGCACAAG
AGGAGGAGGAGGTGGGTTTTCCAGTCACACCTCAGGTACCTTTAAGACCAATGACTTACAAGGCAGCTGT
AGATCTTAGCCACTTTTTAAAAGAAAAGGGGGGACTGGAAGGGCTAATTCACTCCCAACGAAGACAAGAT
ATCCTTGATCTGTGGATCTACCACACACAAGGCTACTTCCCTGATTGGCAGAACTACACACCAGGGCCAG
GGATCAGATATCCACTGACCTTTGGATGGTGCTACAAGCTAGTACCAGTTGAGCAAGAGAAGGTAGAAGA
AGCCAATGAAGGAGAGAACACCCGCTTGTTACACCCTGTGAGCCTGCATGGGATGGATGACCCGGAGAGA
GAAGTATTAGAGTGGAGGTTTGACAGCCGCCTAGCATTTCATCACATGGCCCGAGAGCTGCATCCGGACT
GTACTGGGTCTCTCTGGTTAGACCAGATCTGAGCCTGGGAGCTCTCTGGCTAACTAGGGAACCCACTGCT
TAAGCCTCAATAAAGCTTGCCTTGAGTGCTTCAAGTAGTGTGTGCCCGTCTGTTGTGTGACTCTGGTAAC
TAGAGATCCCTCAGACCCTTTTAGTCAGTGTGGAAAATCTCTAGCAGGGCCCGTTTAAACCCGCTGATCA
GCCTCGACTGTGCCTTCTAGTTGCCAGCCATCTGTTGTTTGCCCCTCCCCCGTGCCTTCCTTGACCCTGG
AAGGTGCCACTCCCACTGTCCTTTCCTAATAAAATGAGGAAATTGCATCGCATTGTCTGAGTAGGTGTCA
TTCTATTCTGGGGGGTGGGGTGGGGCAGGACAGCAAGGGGGAGGATTGGGAAGACAATAGCAGGCATGCT
GGGGATGCGGTGGGCTCTATGGCTTCTGAGGCGGAAAGAACCAGCTGGGGCTCTAGGGGGTATCCCC
[124 nt withheld, positions 4688-4811]
C
[91 nt withheld, positions 4813-4903]
A
[49 nt withheld, positions 4905-4953]
CCTTTGACGTTGGAGTCCACGTTCTTT
[37 nt withheld, positions 4981-5017]
ACCCTATCTCGGTCTATTCTTTTGATTTATAAGGGATTTTGCCGATTTCGGCCTATTGGTTAAAAAATGA
GCTGATTTAACAAAAATTTAACGCGAATTAATTCTGTGGAATGTGTGTCAGTTAGGGTGTGGAAAGTCCC
CAGGCTCCCCAGCAGGCAGAAGTATGCAAAGCATGCATCTCAATTAGTCAGCAACCAGGTGTGGAAAGTC
CCCAGGCTCCCCAGCAGGCAGAAGTATGCAAAGCATGCATCTCAATTAGTCAGCAACCATAGTCCCGCCC
CTAACTCCGCCCATCCCGCCCCTAACTCCGCCCAGTTCCGCCCATTCTCCGCCCCATGGCTGACTAATTT
TTTTTATTTATGCAGAGGCCGAGGCCGCCTCTGCCTCTGAGCTATTCCAGAAGTAGTGAGGAGGCTTTTT
TGGAGGCCTAGGCTTTTGCAAAAAGCTCCCGGGAGCTTGTATATCCATTTTCGGATCTGATCAGCACGTG
TTGACAATTAATCATCGGCATAGTATATCGGCATAGTATAATACGACAAGGTGAGGAACTAAACCATGGC
CAAGTTGACCAGTGCCGTTCCGGTGCTCACCGCGCGCGACGTCGCCGGAGCGGTCGAGTTCTGGACCGAC
CGGCTCGGGTTCTCCCGGGACTTCGTGGAGGACGACTTCGCCGGTGTGGTCCGGGACGACGTGACCCTGT
TCATCAGCGCGGTCCAGGACCAGGTGGTGCCGGACAACACCCTGGCCTGGGTGTGGGTGCGCGGCCTGGA
CGAGCTGTACGCCGAGTGGTCGGAGGTCGTGTCCACGAACTTCCGGGACGCCTCCGGGCCGGCCATGACC
GAGATCGGCGAGCAGCCGTGGGGGCGGGAGTTCGCCCTGCGCGACCCGGCCGGCAACTGCGTGCACTTCG
TGGCCGAGGAGCAGGACTGACACGTGCTACGAGATTTCGATTCCACCGCCGCCTTCTATGAAAGGTTGGG
CTTCGGAATCGTTTTCCGGGACGCCGGCTGGATGATCCTCCAGCGCGGGGATCTCATGCTGGAGTTCTTC
GCCCACCCCAACTTGTTTATTGCAGCTTATAATGGTTACAAATAAAGCAATAGCATCACAAATTTCACAA
ATAAAGCATTTTTTTCACTGCATTCTAGTTGTGGTTTGTCCAAACTCATCAATGTATCTTATCATGTCTG
TATACCGTCGACCTCTAGCTAGAGCTTGGCGTAATCATGGTCATAGCTGTTTCCTGTGTGAAATTGTTAT
CCGCTCACAATTCCACACAACATACGAGCCGGAAGCATAAAGTGTAAAGCCTGGGGTGCCTAATGAGTGA
GCTAACTCACATTAATTGCGTTGCGCTCACTGCCCGCTTTCCAGTCGGGAAACCTGTCGTGCCAGCTGCA
TTAATGAATCGGCCAACGCGCGGGGAGAGGCGGTTTGCGTATTGGGCGCTCTTCCGCTTCCTCGCTCACT
GACTCGCTGCGCTCGGTCGTTCGGCTGCGGCGAGCGGTATCAGCTCACTCAAAGGCGGTAATACGGTTAT
CCACAGAATCAGGGGATAACGCAGGAAAGAACATGTGAGCAAAAGGCCAGCAAAAGGCCAGGAACCGTAA
AAAGGCCGCGTTGCTGGCGTTTTTCCATAGGCTCCGCCCCCCTGACGAGCATCACAAAAATCGACGCTCA
AGTCAGAGGTGGCGAAACCCGACAGGACTATAAAGATACCAGGCGTTTCCCCCTGGAAGCTCCCTCGTGC
GCTCTCCTGTTCCGACCCTGCCGCTTACCGGATACCTGTCCGCCTTTCTCCCTTCGGGAAGCGTGGCGCT
TTCTCATAGCTCACGCTGTAGGTATCTCAGTTCGGTGTAGGTCGTTCGCTCCAAGCTGGGCTGTGTGCAC
GAACCCCCCGTTCAGCCCGACCGCTGCGCCTTATCCGGTAACTATCGTCTTGAGTCCAACCCGGTAAGAC
ACGACTTATCGCCACTGGCAGCAGCCACTGGTAACAGGATTAGCAGAGCGAGGTATGTAGGCGGTGCTAC
AGAGTTCTTGAAGTGGTGGCCTAACTACGGCTACACTAGAAGAACAGTATTTGGTATCTGCGCTCTGCTG
AAGCCAGTTACCTTCGGAAAAAGAGTTGGTAGCTCTTGATCCGGCAAACAAACCACCGCTGGTAGCGGTG
GTTTTTTTGTTTGCAAGCAGCAGATTACGCGCAGAAAAAAAGGATCTCAAGAAGATCCTTTGATCTTTTC
TACGGGGTCTGACGCTCAGTGGAACGAAAACTCACGTTAAGGGATTTTGGTCATGAGATTATCAAAAAGG
ATCTTCACCTAGATCCTTTTAAATTAAAAATGAAGTTTTAAATCAATCTAAAGTATATATGAGTAAACTT
GGTCTGACAGTTACCAATGCTTAATCAGTGAGGCACCTATCTCAGCGATCTGTCTATTTCGTTCATCCAT
AGTTGCCTGACTCCCCGTCGTGTAGATAACTACGATACGGGAGGGCTTACCATCTGGCCCCAGTGCTGCA
ATGATACCGCGAGACCCACGCTCACCGGCTCCAGATTTATCAGCAATAAACCAGCCAGCCGGAAGGGCCG
AGCGCAGAAGTGGTCCTGCAACTTTATCCGCCTCCATCCAGTCTATTAATTGTTGCCGGGAAGCTAGAGT
AAGTAGTTCGCCAGTTAATAGTTTGCGCAACGTTGTTGCCATTGCTACAGGCATCGTGGTGTCACGCTCG
TCGTTTGGTATGGCTTCATTCAGCTCCGGTTCCCAACGATCAAGGCGAGTTACATGATCCCCCATGTTGT
GCAAAAAAGCGGTTAGCTCCTTCGGTCCTCCGATCGTTGTCAGAAGTAAGTTGGCCGCAGTGTTATCACT
CATGGTTATGGCAGCACTGCATAATTCTCTTACTGTCATGCCATCCGTAAGATGCTTTTCTGTGACTGGT
GAGTACTCAACCAAGTCATTCTGAGAATAGTGTATGCGGCGACCGAGTTGCTCTTGCCCGGCGTCAATAC
GGGATAATACCGCGCCACATAGCAGAACTTTAAAAGTGCTCATCATTGGAAAACGTTCTTCGGGGCGAAA
ACTCTCAAGGATCTTACCGCTGTTGAGATCCAGTTCGATGTAACCCACTCGTGCACCCAACTGATCTTCA
GCATCTTTTACTTTCACCAGCGTTTCTGGGTGAGCAAAAACAGGAAGGCAAAATGCCGCAAAAAAGGGAA
TAAGGGCGACACGGAAATGTTGAATACTCATACTCTTCCTTTTTCAATATTATTGAAGCATTTATCAGGG
TTATTGTCTCATGAGCGGATACATATTTGAATGTATTTAGAAAAATAAACAAATAGGGGTTCCGCGCACA
TTTCCCCGAAAAGTGCCACCTGACGTCGACGGATCGGGAGATCTCCCGATCCCCTATGGTGCACTCTCAG
TACAATCTGCTCTGATGCCGCATAGTTAAGCCAGTATCTGCTCCCTGCTTGTGTGTTGGAGGTCGCTGAG
TAGTGCGCGAGCAAAATTTAAGCTACAACAAGGCAAGGCTTGACCGACAATTGCATGAAGAATCTGCTTA
GGGTTAGGCGTTTTGCGCTGCTTCGCGATGTACGGGCCAGATATA
